Addgene plasmid #57297: Dronpa-Talin-18
Purpose: Localization: Focal Adhesions, Excitation: 503, Emission: 518
Depositing lab: Michael Davidson. Depositing organization: Florida State University, Tallahassee.
Backbone
  Vector backbone: Dronpa
  Backbone size w/o insert (bp): 4750
  Vector type: Mammalian Expression
  Selectable markers: Neomycin (select with G418)
Growth in bacteria
  Bacterial resistance: Kanamycin, 50 μg/mL
  Growth temperature: 37°C
  Growth strain: DH5alpha
  Copy number: High Copy
Gene/Insert
  Gene/Insert name: Talin
  Species: M. musculus (mouse)
  Promoter: CMV
  Tag / fusion protein: Dronpa
  Cloning method: Unknown
  Sequencing primers: 5′ CMV-F; 3′ SV40pA-R
Terms and licenses: Academic/Nonprofit Terms; Industry Terms
Depositor comments: . Excitation = 503; Emission = 518
How to cite: Dronpa-Talin-18 was a gift from Michael Davidson (Addgene plasmid # 57297 ; http://n2t.net/addgene:57297 ; RRID:Addgene_57297)
