[The description below was written by a language model from this plasmid's Addgene catalogue record.]
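Description:
Dronpa-Talin-18 is a mammalian expression plasmid that produces mouse talin fused to the fluorescent protein Dronpa, built on a Dronpa vector backbone of about 4.75 kb (excluding the insert). In bacteria it is maintained as a high-copy plasmid under kanamycin selection, and it carries a neomycin resistance marker so that transfected mammalian cells can be selected with G418. The specific origin of replication is not stated in the record, and no feature table is available, so the exact layout of elements cannot be confirmed beyond the catalogue fields.

Expression of the fusion is driven by the CMV promoter, a strong constitutive promoter in most mammalian cell lines. The listed 3′ sequencing primer implies an SV40 polyadenylation signal downstream of the coding region. Talin is a cytoskeletal adaptor that links integrins to actin, so the fusion is intended to label focal adhesions, which the record gives as the expected localization. Dronpa is a green-emitting protein, recorded here with excitation at 503 nm and emission at 518 nm, and it is generally known for reversible photoswitching between bright and dark states, which makes it useful for tracking protein dynamics and for super-resolution imaging. The order of the name suggests Dronpa sits at the N-terminus of talin, and the "18" may denote a linker length, but the record states neither the tag position nor the linker, nor whether the talin insert is full length. The cloning method is also listed as unknown. The construct is typically used for live-cell fluorescence imaging of focal adhesion structure and turnover.
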