>Addgene plasmid #57297 | Dronpa-Talin-18 | depositor partial sequence | sequence record 88435 | insert sequence
GTCAGATCCGCTAGCGCTACCGGTCGCCACCATGGTGAGTGTGATTAAACCAGACATGAAGATCAAGCTG
CGTATGGAAGGCGCTGTAAATGGACACCCGTTCGCGATTGAAGGAGTTGGCCTTGGGAAGCCTTTCGAGG
GAAAACAGAGTATGGACCTTAAAGTCAAAGAAGGCGGACCTCTGCCTTTCGCCTATGACATCTTGACAAC
TGTGTTCTGTTACGGCAACAGGGTATTCGCCAAATACCCAGAAAATATAGTAGACTATTTCAAGCAGTCG
TTTCCTGAGGGCTACTCTTGGGAACGAAGCATGAATTACGAAGACGGGGGCATTTGTAACGCGACAAACG
ACATAACCCTGGATGGTGACTGTTATATCTATGAAATTCGATTTGATGGTGTGAACTTTCCTGCCAATGG
TCCAGTTATGCAGAAGAGGACTGTGAAATGGGAGCCATCCACTGAGAAATTGTATGTGCGTGATGGAGTG
CTGAAGGGTGATGTTAACATGGCTCTGTCGCTTGAAGGAGGTGGCCATTACCGATGTGACTTCAAAACTA
CTTATAAAGCTAAGAAGGTTGTCCAGTTGCCAGACTATCACTTTGTGGACCACCACATTGAGATTAAAAG
CCACGACAAAGATTACAGTAATGTTAATCTGCATGAGCACGCCGAAGCGCATTCTGAGCTGCCGAGGCAG
GCCAAGTCCGGACTCAGATCTCGAGCTCAAGCTAGCTTCGAATTCGCAGAAGCTGCCACCATGGTTGCGC
TTTCGCTGAAGATTAGCATTGGGAATGTGGTGAAGACGATGCAATTTGAGCCATCTACCATGGTGTACGA
CGCCTGCCGCATGATTCGTGAGCGGATCCCAGAGGCCCTGGCTGGCCCTCCCAACGACTTTGGGCTCTTT
CTGTCAGATGATGACCCCAAAAAAGGCATCTGGCTAGAGGCTGGGAAAGCTTTGGACTACTACATGCTCC
GAAATGGGGACACCATGGAGTACAGAAAAAAGCAGAGACCCCTGAAGATACGGATGTTAGACGGAACGGT
GAAGACTATCATGGTGGATGACTCCAAGACCGTCACAGACATGCTCATGACCATTTGTGCCCGAATTGGT
ATCACCAACCATGATGAGTATTCACTGGTTCGAGAGCTGATGGAAGAAAAGAAAGATGAGGGGACAGGGA
CCCTGAGAAAAGACAAGACCCTACTGCGAGATGAAAAGAAGATGGAGAAGCTAAAGCAGAAGTTGCACAC
AGACGATGAGTTGAACTGGCTGGACCATGGGCGGACACTGAGGGAACAGGGAGTGGAAGAGCATGAGACG
TTGCTGCTGCGGAGAAAGTTCTTCTACTCAGACCAGAATGTGGATTCCCGAGACCCTGTACAGCTGAACC
TTCTCTATGTGCAGGCACGAGATGACATCCTGAATGGCTCCCATCCTGTCTCCTTTGACAAGGCCTGTGA
ATTTGCAGGCTTCCAGTGCCAGATCCAGTTTGGACCTCACAATGAACAGAAGCACAAGGCTGGCTTCCTT
GACCTGAAGGACTTCCTGCCCAAGGAGTATGTGAAGCAGAAGGGAGAGCGTAAGATCTTTCAGGCACACA
AGAATTGTGGGCAGATGAGTGAAATTGAGGCCAAGGTACGCTACGTGAAGCTGGCCCGTTCCCTCAAGAC
TTACGGTGTCTCCTTCTTCCTAGTCAAGGAAAAGATGAAGGGGAAGAATAAACTGGTGCCCAGGCTGTTG
GGCATCACTAAGGAGTGTGTGATGCGTGTGGATGAGAAGACCAAGGAGGTGATTCAGGAATGGAGCCTCA
CCAACATCAAACGCTGGGCTGCCTCTCCCAAGAGCTTTACTCTGGACTTTGGAGACTATCAGGATGGCTA
CTACTCAGTACAGACGACAGAAGGCGAGCAGATCGCACAGCTCATTGCTGGCTACATAGATATCATCCTT
AAGAAGAAAAAAAGCAAGGACCATTTTGGGCTGGAGGGAGATGAAGAGTCTACTATGTTGGAGGACTCAG
TGTCTCCCAAAAAGTCAACAGTCCTTCAGCAGCAGTACAACCGAGTGGGGAAAGTGGAGCACGGCTCTGT
GGCTCTGCCAGCCATCATGCGCTCTGGAGCCTCTGGTCCTGAGAATTTCCAGGTGGGGAGCATGCCACCT
GCCCAGCAGCAGATCACCAGTGGCCAGATGCACCGAGGACACATGCCACCTCTGACTTCAGCCCAGCAGG
CGCTCACTGGAACCATTAACTCCAGCATGCAGGCTGTGCAGGCTGCCCAGGCCACTCTGGATGACTTTGA
GACTCTACCCCCTCTTGGCCAGGATGCTGCCTCCAAAGCTTGGCGTAAGAACAAGATGGATGAATCAAAG
CATGAGATCCACTCCCAGGTAGATGCCATCACAGCTGGCACTGCCTCTGTGGTAAACCTGACAGCAGGAG
ATCCTGCAGAGACAGACTATACAGCAGTGGGCTGTGCAGTCACCACCATCTCTTCCAACCTGACGGAGAT
GTCCCGTGGGGTGAAGCTATTGGCTGCCCTGCTGGAGGATGAAGGCGGCAATGGCCGGCCCCTTCTGCAA
GCAGCAAAGGGCCTTGCAGGGGCTGTGTCGGAACTGCTTCGCAGTGCTCAGCCCGCCAGCGCTGAGCCTC
GTCAGAACCTGCTGCAGGCAGCCGGGAACGTGGGCCAGGCCAGTGGGGAGCTGTTGCAGCAAATTGGGGA
AAGTGACACTGACCCCCACTTCCAGGATGTTCTAATGCAGCTAGCAAACGCAGTGGCAAGTGCTGCAGCC
GCCCTGGTCCTCAAGGCCAAGAGTGTGGCCCAGCGCACAGAGGATTCCGGGCTTCAGACCCAAGTGATTG
CTGCAGCTACGCAATGTGCTCTGTCCACTTCCCAGCTGGTGGCCTGTACCAAGGTGGTAGCACCTACAAT
CAGCTCACCTGTGTGCCAAGAACAGCTAGTCGAGGCTGGGCGACTGGTGGCCAAAGCTGTGGAGGGCTGT
GTGTCTGCCTCGCAAGCAGCTACAGAAGATGGACAGCTGCTTCGAGGGGTAGGAGCAGCAGCCACGGCTG
TCACCCAGGCCCTCAATGAGCTGCTGCAGCACGTGAAGGCCCACGCCACCGGAGCTGGGCCTGCCGGTCG
GTATGACCAAGCCACTGATACCATCCTCACCGTCACTGAAAACATCTTCAGCTCCATGGGTGATGCTGGG
GAGATGGTGCGCCAGGCCCGCATCCTGGCCCAAGCCACCTCAGACCTGGTCAATGCTATCAAGGCCGATG
CTGAGGGGGAGAGTGATCTGGAGAACTCTAGAAAGCTCCTGAGTGCTGCCAAGATCCTCGCTGATGCCAC
CGCCAAGATGGTGGAGGCGGCCAAGGGAGCAGCCGCCCACCCTGACAGTGAGGAACAGCAGCAGCGACTG
CGTGAAGCAGCTGAGGGGCTTCGCATGGCCACCAATGCAGCTGCGCAGAACGCCATCAAGAAGAAGTTGG
TGCAGCGCCTGGAGCATGCAGCCAAGCAAGCTGCAGCCTCTGCAACACAGACCATTGCTGCAGCCCAACA
TGCAGCCTCTGCCCCCAAGGCCTCTGCGGGCCCCCAGCCCCTACTGGTGCAGAGCTGTAAGGCCGTGGCA
GAGCAGATTCCGTTGCTGGTGCAGGGTGTCCGAGGAAGTCAAGCTCAGCCTGACAGCCCTAGTGCTCAGC
TCGCCCTCATTGCTGCCAGCCAGAGCTTCCTGCAGCCAGGTGGGAAGATGGTGGCAGCGGCAAAAGCCTC
AGTGCCAACAATTCAGGACCAGGCTTCAGCGATGCAGCTGAGTCAGTGCGCAAAGAACCTAGGCACTGCC
CTGGCCGAGCTGCGCACTGCTGCTCAGAAGGCTCAGGAGGCATGTGGACCTTTGGAGATGGATTCTGCAC
TGAGTGTTGTACAAAATCTAGAGAAAGACCTACAGGAAATAAAAGCAGCAGCTCGAGATGGCAAGCTTAA
GCCCTTACCTGGGGAAACAATGGAGAAGTGTACCCAAGATCTTGGCAACAGCACCAAAGCGGTGAGCTCT
GCCATCGCCAAGCTGCTGGGGGAGATTGCCCAGGGCAACGAGAACTATGCAGGTATTGCAGCTCGGGATG
TAGCTGGTGGACTAAGGTCACTAGCCCAGGCTGCGCGGGGTGTGGCTGCGCTGACATCAGATCCTGCAGT
GCAGGCCATTGTGCTTGACACAGCCAGCGACGTTCTGGACAAGGCCAGCAGCCTCATTGAAGAGGCAAAA
AAAGCATCTGGACACCCAGGGGACCCAGAAAGCCAGCAAAGGCTTGCTCAGGTAGCTAAAGCAGTGACCC
AAGCCCTGAACCGCTGTGTCAGCTGCCTGCCTGGCCAAAGAGACGTGGATAATGCCCTACGAGCCGTTGG
AGATGCCAGCAAGCGACTCCTGAGTGACTTGCTTCCTCCAAGCACGGGGACATTTCAAGAAGCACAGAGC
CGATTGAATGAAGCTGCAGCTGGGTTAAATCAGGCCGCCACAGAACTGGTGCAAGCCTCCCGAGGAACTC
CTCAGGACCTGGCTCGGGCCTCCGGCCGATTTGGACAGGACTTCAGCACCTTCCTGGAAGCTGGTGTGGA
GATGGCCGGACAGGCCCCGAGCCAGGAGGACCGAGCCCAGGTGGTGTCCAACCTGAAGGGCATATCCATG
TCTTCAAGCAAACTTCTCCTTGCCGCTAAGGCCTTGTCCACAGACCCTGCTTCTCCCAACCTCAAGAGTC
AGCTGGCTGCGGCTGCCCGGGCAGTGACGGACAGCATCAACCAGCTCATCACCATGTGCACCCAGCAGGC
ACCTGGCCAGAAGGAGTGTGACAATGCACTTCGGCAGCTAGAGACAGTCCGAGAACTCCTGGAGAATCCA
GTCCAGCCCATCAACGACATGTCCTACTTCGGTTGCTTGGACAGTGTCATGGAGAACTCCAAGGTCCTAG
GTGAGGCCATGACTGGCATCTCCCAAAATGCCAAGAATGGAAATCTGCCGGAGTTTGGAGATGCCATTGC
CACAGCCTCCAAGGCTCTCTGTGGCTTCACGGAGGCAGCCGCACAGGCAGCATATCTAGTTGGTGTCTCT
GACCCCAACAGCCAAGCTGGACAGCAAGGACTGGTGGAACCCACACAGTTTGCCCGTGCAAACCAGGCAA
TTCAGATGGCCTGTCAGAGTCTGGGGGAGCCTGGCTGTACCCAGGCCCAGGTGTTATCTGCAGCCACTAT
TGTAGCCAAACACACATCTGCATTGTGTAACAGCTGTCGCCTGGCTTCCGCTAGGACTGCCAATCCCACT
GCCAAGCGCCAGTTTGTACAGTCAGCCAAGGAGGTGGCCAACAGTACAGCCAATCTTGTCAAGACCATCA
AGGCACTAGATGGGGACTTCACAGAAGAGAACCGTGCCCAGTGCCGAGCAGCCACAGCCCCTCTGCTGGA
AGCTGTGGATAACCTGAGTGCCTTTGCCTCCAACCCTGAGTTCTCCAGCGTCCCTGCCCAGATCAGCCCT
GAGGGCAGAGCAGCCATGGAGCCCATTGTAATCTCTGCTAAGACAATGTTGGAGAGTGCTGGAGGGCTCA
TCCAGACAGCTCGGGCGTTAGCAGTCAATCCCCGAGACCCCCCACGTTGGTCTGTGCTAGCTGGCCACTC
TCGGACTGTCTCAGATTCCATCAAGAAACTTATTACAAGCATGAGGGACAAAGCCCCAGGGCAGCTGGAG
TGTGAGACAGCCATTGCGGCTCTGAACAGCTGCTTGCGGGACCTAGATCAGGCTTCGCTTGCCGCTGTCA
GCCAGCAGCTTGCTCCCCGTGAAGGAATCTCTCAAGAGGCTTTGCACACCCAGATGCTCACTGCAGTGCA
AGAAATTTCTCATCTCATTGAGCCGCTGGCCAGCGCTGCTCGGGCTGAAGCCTCCCAGCTGGGACACAAG
GTGTCCCAAATGGCCCAGTACTTTGAACCACTCACCCTGGCTGCAGTGGGTGCTGCGTCTAAGACCCTGA
GCCACCCGCAGCAGATGGCACTTCTGGACCAGACTAAAACGTTGGCAGAGTCTGCCTTGCAGTTGCTATA
TACTGCCAAGGAGGCTGGTGGTAACCCCAAGCAAGCAGCACACACCCAGGAAGCCCTGGAGGAGGCTGTG
CAGATGATGACAGAGGCCGTAGAAGACCTGACGACGACCCTCAACGAAGCAGCCAGTGCTGCAGGAGTCG
TTGGCGGCATGGTGGACTCTATCACTCAGGCCATCAACCAGCTAGATGAAGGACCTATGGGTGACCCAGA
AGGCTCATTCGTAGATTACCAGACAACCATGGTGAGGACAGCCAAGGCCATTGCTGTCACTGTTCAGGAG
ATGGTAACCAAGTCAAACACCAGCCCTGAAGAGCTAGGCCCTCTTGCCAACCAGCTGACCAGTGACTATG
GCCGACTGGCCTCACAAGCCAAGCCTGCAGCTGTGGCTGCTGAAAATGAAGAGATAGGCGCTCACATCAA
ACACCGAGTACAGGAGCTGGGCCATGGCTGCTCTGCTCTGGTCACCAAGGCAGGTGCCTTGCAGTGTAGC
CCCAGTGATGTCTACACCAAGAAGGAGCTCATAGAGTGTGCCCGCAGAGTGTCAGAGAAGGTCTCCCATG
TTCTGGCTGCACTCCAGGCTGGGAATCGTGGTACCCAGGCCTGCATTACAGCAGCCAGTGCTGTGTCTGG
TATCATTGCTGACCTCGACACCACCATCATGTTCGCTACTGCTGGCACACTTAACCGTGAGGGTGCTGAA
ACTTTTGCTGACCACCGGGAGGGTATCTTAAAGACAGCAAAGGTTCTTGTGGAGGACACCAAGGTCCTAG
TGCAGAATGCAGCTGGGAGCCAGGAGAAGTTGGCACAAGCCGCCCAGTCCTCCGTGGCCACCATTACCCG
CCTCGCTGATGTGGTCAAGCTCGGTGCAGCCAGCCTAGGAGCCGAAGACCCTGAAACTCAGGTGGTGCTG
ATCAATGCAGTAAAGGACGTAGCCAAGGCCCTGGGTGACCTCATCAGCGCTACGAAGGCTGCAGCGGGCA
AAGTTGGGGATGACCCTGCAGTGTGGCAGCTCAAGAACTCTGCCAAGGTGATGGTGACCAATGTGACATC
ATTGCTCAAGACAGTGAAGGCTGTGGAAGATGAGGCCACCAAAGGCACACGGGCCCTAGAGGCAACCACA
GAGCACATACGTCAGGAACTGGCGGTCTTCTGTTCCCCAGAGCCACCTGCCAAGACCTCTACCCCTGAAG
ACTTCATCCGAATGACCAAGGGTATTACTATGGCAACAGCCAAAGCCGTTGCTGCTGGCAATTCCTGTCG
ACAGGAAGATGTCATTGCCACAGCCAATCTGAGCCGACGGGCTATTGCGGACATGCTTCGGGCTTGCAAG
GAAGCAGCTTTCCACCCAGAAGTGGCGCCTGATGTACGGCTCCGAGCCCTGCACTATGGCCGGGAGTGTG
CCAATGGTTACCTGGAACTGCTGGACCACGTGCTGCTGACCCTTCAGAAGCCAAACCCAGACCTGAAGCA
GCAGCTAACTGGACACTCAAAGCGGGTTGCTGGCTCTGTGACTGAGCTCATCCAGGCTGCTGAAGCCATG
AAAGGAACAGAGTGGGTGGACCCAGAGGACCCTACTGTCATTGCTGAGAATGAGCTCTTGGGAGCCGCAG
CCGCCATCGAGGCTGCAGCCAAGAAGCTGGAGCAGCTGAAGCCCAGGGCCAAACCCAAGGAGGCGGATGA
GTCCTTGAACTTTGAGGAACAAATCCTAGAAGCTGCCAAGTCCATCGCTGCAGCCACCAGTGCACTGGTA
AAGGCTGCGTCAGCAGCCCAGAGGGAGCTGGTGGCTCAAGGAAAGGTGGGCGCCATTCCAGCCAATGCAC
TGGATGATGGGCAGTGGTCGCAGGGCCTCATTTCCGCTGCCCGTATGGTGGCTGCGGCCACCAACAATCT
GTGTGAAGCAGCTAACGCAGCTGTCCAGGGCCATGCTAGCCAGGAGAAACTCATTTCCTCAGCCAAGCAA
GTAGCTGCCTCCACAGCTCAGCTCCTGGTAGCTTGCAAGGTCAAAGCAGATCAGGACTCTGAGGCAATGA
AACGGCTCCAGGCTGCTGGCAATGCAGTGAAGAGGGCCTCAGATAACCTGGTAAAGGCGGCCCAGAAAGC
TGCAGCCTTCGAAGACCAGGAGAATGAGACGGTGGTGGTGAAGGAGAAAATGGTTGGGGGCATTGCCCAG
ATTATCGCAGCACAGGAAGAGATGCTTCGGAAGGAACGAGAGCTGGAAGAGGCTCGGAAAAAGCTCGCCC
AGATCCGGCAGCAGCAGTACAAGTTCTTGCCTTCAGAGCTTCGAGACGAGCACTAAAAAAGCCCTGTGTA
TTTAATGCAGACCCAGCCCAGAGACTGTGCCTGCCACTACCAAAGCCTTCTGGGCTGCTCAGGACCCAAG
CTGCCCAACCCCAGCACTCCCCCAAAGTGCCTGCCAAACCCTGGGCCTGG
