LOCUS       Exported 12766 bp ds-DNA circular SYN 12-MAY-2021
DEFINITION  Localization: Focal Adhesions, Excitation: 503, Emission: 518.
ACCESSION   .
VERSION     .
KEYWORDS    Dronpa-Talin-18
SOURCE      synthetic DNA construct
  ORGANISM  synthetic DNA construct
REFERENCE   1 (bases 1 to 12766)
  TITLE     Davidson Photoactivatable Fluorescent Proteins
REFERENCE   2 (bases 1 to 12766)
  AUTHORS   .
  TITLE     Direct Submission
  JOURNAL   Exported May 12, 2021 from SnapGene Server 1.1.58
            http://www.snapgene.com
FEATURES             Location/Qualifiers
     source          1..12766
                     /organism="synthetic DNA construct"
                     /mol_type="other DNA"
     enhancer        1..304
                     /label=CMV enhancer
                     /note="human cytomegalovirus immediate early enhancer"
     promoter        305..508
                     /label=CMV promoter
                     /note="human cytomegalovirus (CMV) immediate early
                     promoter"
     primer_bind     459..479
                     /label=CMV-F
                     /note="Human CMV immediate early promoter, forward primer"
     regulatory      547..556
                     /regulatory_class="other"
                     /note="vertebrate consensus sequence for strong initiation
                     of translation (Kozak, 1987)"
     CDS             553..1227
                     /codon_start=1
                     /product="monomeric photoswitchable Dronpa-Green1
                     fluorescent protein"
                     /label=Dronpa-Green1
                     /translation="MVSVIKPDMKIKLRMEGAVNGHPFAIEGVGLGKPFEGKQSMDLKV
                     KEGGPLPFAYDILTTVFCYGNRVFAKYPENIVDYFKQSFPEGYSWERSMNYEDGGICNA
                     TNDITLDGDCYIYEIRFDGVNFPANGPVMQKRTVKWEPSTEKLYVRDGVLKGDVNMALS
                     LEGGGHYRCDFKTTYKAKKVVQLPDYHFVDHHIEIKSHDKDYSNVNLHEHAEAHSELPR
                     QAK"
     regulatory      1276..1285
                     /regulatory_class="other"
                     /note="vertebrate consensus sequence for strong initiation
                     of translation (Kozak, 1987)"
     polyA_signal    9494..9615
                     /label=SV40 poly(A) signal
                     /note="SV40 polyadenylation signal"
     primer_bind     complement(9531..9550)
                     /label=SV40pA-R
                     /note="SV40 polyA, reverse primer"
     primer_bind     9585..9604
                     /label=EBV-rev
                     /note="SV40 polyA terminator, reverse primer"
     rep_origin      complement(9622..10077)
                     /direction=LEFT
                     /label=f1 ori
                     /note="f1 bacteriophage origin of replication; arrow
                     indicates direction of (+) strand synthesis"
     primer_bind     complement(9759..9780)
                     /label=F1ori-F
                     /note="F1 origin, forward primer"
     primer_bind     9971..9990
                     /label=F1ori-R
                     /note="F1 origin, reverse primer"
     promoter        10104..10208
                     /gene="bla"
                     /label=AmpR promoter
     promoter        10210..10567
                     /label=SV40 promoter
                     /note="SV40 enhancer and early promoter"
     primer_bind     complement(10233..10253)
                     /label=pBABE 3'
                     /note="SV40 enhancer, reverse primer for pBABE vectors"
     rep_origin      10418..10553
                     /label=SV40 ori
                     /note="SV40 origin of replication"
     primer_bind     10480..10499
                     /label=SV40pro-F
                     /note="SV40 promoter/origin, forward primer"
     CDS             10602..11396
                     /codon_start=1
                     /gene="aph(3')-II (or nptII)"
                     /product="aminoglycoside phosphotransferase from Tn5"
                     /label=NeoR/KanR
                     /note="confers resistance to neomycin, kanamycin, and G418
                     (Geneticin(R))"
                     /translation="MIEQDGLHAGSPAAWVERLFGYDWAQQTIGCSDAAVFRLSAQGRP
                     VLFVKTDLSGALNELQDEAARLSWLATTGVPCAAVLDVVTEAGRDWLLLGEVPGQDLLS
                     SHLAPAEKVSIMADAMRRLHTLDPATCPFDHQAKHRIERARTRMEAGLVDQDDLDEEHQ
                     GLAPAELFARLKASMPDGEDLVVTHGDACLPNIMVENGRFSGFIDCGRLGVADRYQDIA
                     LATRDIAEELGGEWADRFLVLYGIAAPDSQRIAFYRLLDEFF"
     primer_bind     complement(10656..10675)
                     /label=Neo-R
                     /note="Neomycin resistance gene, reverse primer"
     primer_bind     11266..11285
                     /label=Neo-F
                     /note="Neomycin resistance gene, forward primer"
     primer_bind     complement(11584..11603)
                     /label=TK-pA-R
                     /note="Thymidine kinase polyA, reverse primer"
     polyA_signal    11628..11675
                     /label=HSV TK poly(A) signal
                     /note="herpes simplex virus thymidine kinase
                     polyadenylation signal (Cole and Stacy, 1985)"
     rep_origin      12004..12592
                     /direction=RIGHT
                     /label=ori
                     /note="high-copy-number ColE1/pMB1/pBR322/pUC origin of
                     replication"
     primer_bind     12493..12512
                     /label=pBR322ori-F
                     /note="pBR322 origin, forward primer"
ORIGIN
        1 cgttacataa cttacggtaa atggcccgcc tggctgaccg cccaacgacc cccgcccatt
       61 gacgtcaata atgacgtatg ttcccatagt aacgccaata gggactttcc attgacgtca
      121 atgggtggag tatttacggt aaactgccca cttggcagta catcaagtgt atcatatgcc
      181 aagtacgccc cctattgacg tcaatgacgg taaatggccc gcctggcatt atgcccagta
      241 catgacctta tgggactttc ctacttggca gtacatctac gtattagtca tcgctattac
      301 catggtgatg cggttttggc agtacatcaa tgggcgtgga tagcggtttg actcacgggg
      361 atttccaagt ctccacccca ttgacgtcaa tgggagtttg ttttggcacc aaaatcaacg
      421 ggactttcca aaatgtcgta acaactccgc cccattgacg caaatgggcg gtaggcgtgt
      481 acggtgggag gtctatataa gcagagctgg tttagtgaac cgtcagatcc gctagcgcta
      541 ccggtcgcca ccatggtgag tgtgattaaa ccagacatga agatcaagct gcgtatggaa
      601 ggcgctgtaa atggacaccc gttcgcgatt gaaggagttg gccttgggaa gcctttcgag
      661 ggaaaacaga gtatggacct taaagtcaaa gaaggcggac ctctgccttt cgcctatgac
      721 atcttgacaa ctgtgttctg ttacggcaac agggtattcg ccaaataccc agaaaatata
      781 gtagactatt tcaagcagtc gtttcctgag ggctactctt gggaacgaag catgaattac
      841 gaagacgggg gcatttgtaa cgcgacaaac gacataaccc tggatggtga ctgttatatc
      901 tatgaaattc gatttgatgg tgtgaacttt cctgccaatg gtccagttat gcagaagagg
      961 actgtgaaat gggagccatc cactgagaaa ttgtatgtgc gtgatggagt gctgaagggt
     1021 gatgttaaca tggctctgtc gcttgaagga ggtggccatt accgatgtga cttcaaaact
     1081 acttataaag ctaagaaggt tgtccagttg ccagactatc actttgtgga ccaccacatt
     1141 gagattaaaa gccacgacaa agattacagt aatgttaatc tgcatgagca cgccgaagcg
     1201 cattctgagc tgccgaggca ggccaagtcc ggactcagat ctcgagctca agctagcttc
     1261 gaattcgcag aagctgccac catggttgcg ctttcgctga agattagcat tgggaatgtg
     1321 gtgaagacga tgcaatttga gccatctacc atggtgtacg acgcctgccg catgattcgt
     1381 gagcggatcc cagaggccct ggctggccct cccaacgact ttgggctctt tctgtcagat
     1441 gatgacccca aaaaaggcat ctggctagag gctgggaaag ctttggacta ctacatgctc
     1501 cgaaatgggg acaccatgga gtacagaaaa aagcagagac ccctgaagat acggatgtta
     1561 gacggaacgg tgaagactat catggtggat gactccaaga ccgtcacaga catgctcatg
     1621 accatttgtg cccgaattgg tatcaccaac catgatgagt attcactggt tcgagagctg
     1681 atggaagaaa agaaagatga ggggacaggg accctgagaa aagacaagac cctactgcga
     1741 gatgaaaaga agatggagaa gctaaagcag aagttgcaca cagacgatga gttgaactgg
     1801 ctggaccatg ggcggacact gagggaacag ggagtggaag agcatgagac gttgctgctg
     1861 cggagaaagt tcttctactc agaccagaat gtggattccc gagaccctgt acagctgaac
     1921 cttctctatg tgcaggcacg agatgacatc ctgaatggct cccatcctgt ctcctttgac
     1981 aaggcctgtg aatttgcagg cttccagtgc cagatccagt ttggacctca caatgaacag
     2041 aagcacaagg ctggcttcct tgacctgaag gacttcctgc ccaaggagta tgtgaagcag
     2101 aagggagagc gtaagatctt tcaggcacac aagaattgtg ggcagatgag tgaaattgag
     2161 gccaaggtac gctacgtgaa gctggcccgt tccctcaaga cttacggtgt ctccttcttc
     2221 ctagtcaagg aaaagatgaa ggggaagaat aaactggtgc ccaggctgtt gggcatcact
     2281 aaggagtgtg tgatgcgtgt ggatgagaag accaaggagg tgattcagga atggagcctc
     2341 accaacatca aacgctgggc tgcctctccc aagagcttta ctctggactt tggagactat
     2401 caggatggct actactcagt acagacgaca gaaggcgagc agatcgcaca gctcattgct
     2461 ggctacatag atatcatcct taagaagaaa aaaagcaagg accattttgg gctggaggga
     2521 gatgaagagt ctactatgtt ggaggactca gtgtctccca aaaagtcaac agtccttcag
     2581 cagcagtaca accgagtggg gaaagtggag cacggctctg tggctctgcc agccatcatg
     2641 cgctctggag cctctggtcc tgagaatttc caggtgggga gcatgccacc tgcccagcag
     2701 cagatcacca gtggccagat gcaccgagga cacatgccac ctctgacttc agcccagcag
     2761 gcgctcactg gaaccattaa ctccagcatg caggctgtgc aggctgccca ggccactctg
     2821 gatgactttg agactctacc ccctcttggc caggatgctg cctccaaagc ttggcgtaag
     2881 aacaagatgg atgaatcaaa gcatgagatc cactcccagg tagatgccat cacagctggc
     2941 actgcctctg tggtaaacct gacagcagga gatcctgcag agacagacta tacagcagtg
     3001 ggctgtgcag tcaccaccat ctcttccaac ctgacggaga tgtcccgtgg ggtgaagcta
     3061 ttggctgccc tgctggagga tgaaggcggc aatggccggc cccttctgca agcagcaaag
     3121 ggccttgcag gggctgtgtc ggaactgctt cgcagtgctc agcccgccag cgctgagcct
     3181 cgtcagaacc tgctgcaggc agccgggaac gtgggccagg ccagtgggga gctgttgcag
     3241 caaattgggg aaagtgacac tgacccccac ttccaggatg ttctaatgca gctagcaaac
     3301 gcagtggcaa gtgctgcagc cgccctggtc ctcaaggcca agagtgtggc ccagcgcaca
     3361 gaggattccg ggcttcagac ccaagtgatt gctgcagcta cgcaatgtgc tctgtccact
     3421 tcccagctgg tggcctgtac caaggtggta gcacctacaa tcagctcacc tgtgtgccaa
     3481 gaacagctag tcgaggctgg gcgactggtg gccaaagctg tggagggctg tgtgtctgcc
     3541 tcgcaagcag ctacagaaga tggacagctg cttcgagggg taggagcagc agccacggct
     3601 gtcacccagg ccctcaatga gctgctgcag cacgtgaagg cccacgccac cggagctggg
     3661 cctgccggtc ggtatgacca agccactgat accatcctca ccgtcactga aaacatcttc
     3721 agctccatgg gtgatgctgg ggagatggtg cgccaggccc gcatcctggc ccaagccacc
     3781 tcagacctgg tcaatgctat caaggccgat gctgaggggg agagtgatct ggagaactct
     3841 agaaagctcc tgagtgctgc caagatcctc gctgatgcca ccgccaagat ggtggaggcg
     3901 gccaagggag cagccgccca ccctgacagt gaggaacagc agcagcgact gcgtgaagca
     3961 gctgaggggc ttcgcatggc caccaatgca gctgcgcaga acgccatcaa gaagaagttg
     4021 gtgcagcgcc tggagcatgc agccaagcaa gctgcagcct ctgcaacaca gaccattgct
     4081 gcagcccaac atgcagcctc tgcccccaag gcctctgcgg gcccccagcc cctactggtg
     4141 cagagctgta aggccgtggc agagcagatt ccgttgctgg tgcagggtgt ccgaggaagt
     4201 caagctcagc ctgacagccc tagtgctcag ctcgccctca ttgctgccag ccagagcttc
     4261 ctgcagccag gtgggaagat ggtggcagcg gcaaaagcct cagtgccaac aattcaggac
     4321 caggcttcag cgatgcagct gagtcagtgc gcaaagaacc taggcactgc cctggccgag
     4381 ctgcgcactg ctgctcagaa ggctcaggag gcatgtggac ctttggagat ggattctgca
     4441 ctgagtgttg tacaaaatct agagaaagac ctacaggaaa taaaagcagc agctcgagat
     4501 ggcaagctta agcccttacc tggggaaaca atggagaagt gtacccaaga tcttggcaac
     4561 agcaccaaag cggtgagctc tgccatcgcc aagctgctgg gggagattgc ccagggcaac
     4621 gagaactatg caggtattgc agctcgggat gtagctggtg gactaaggtc actagcccag
     4681 gctgcgcggg gtgtggctgc gctgacatca gatcctgcag tgcaggccat tgtgcttgac
     4741 acagccagcg acgttctgga caaggccagc agcctcattg aagaggcaaa aaaagcatct
     4801 ggacacccag gggacccaga aagccagcaa aggcttgctc aggtagctaa agcagtgacc
     4861 caagccctga accgctgtgt cagctgcctg cctggccaaa gagacgtgga taatgcccta
     4921 cgagccgttg gagatgccag caagcgactc ctgagtgact tgcttcctcc aagcacgggg
     4981 acatttcaag aagcacagag ccgattgaat gaagctgcag ctgggttaaa tcaggccgcc
     5041 acagaactgg tgcaagcctc ccgaggaact cctcaggacc tggctcgggc ctccggccga
     5101 tttggacagg acttcagcac cttcctggaa gctggtgtgg agatggccgg acaggccccg
     5161 agccaggagg accgagccca ggtggtgtcc aacctgaagg gcatatccat gtcttcaagc
     5221 aaacttctcc ttgccgctaa ggccttgtcc acagaccctg cttctcccaa cctcaagagt
     5281 cagctggctg cggctgcccg ggcagtgacg gacagcatca accagctcat caccatgtgc
     5341 acccagcagg cacctggcca gaaggagtgt gacaatgcac ttcggcagct agagacagtc
     5401 cgagaactcc tggagaatcc agtccagccc atcaacgaca tgtcctactt cggttgcttg
     5461 gacagtgtca tggagaactc caaggtccta ggtgaggcca tgactggcat ctcccaaaat
     5521 gccaagaatg gaaatctgcc ggagtttgga gatgccattg ccacagcctc caaggctctc
     5581 tgtggcttca cggaggcagc cgcacaggca gcatatctag ttggtgtctc tgaccccaac
     5641 agccaagctg gacagcaagg actggtggaa cccacacagt ttgcccgtgc aaaccaggca
     5701 attcagatgg cctgtcagag tctgggggag cctggctgta cccaggccca ggtgttatct
     5761 gcagccacta ttgtagccaa acacacatct gcattgtgta acagctgtcg cctggcttcc
     5821 gctaggactg ccaatcccac tgccaagcgc cagtttgtac agtcagccaa ggaggtggcc
     5881 aacagtacag ccaatcttgt caagaccatc aaggcactag atggggactt cacagaagag
     5941 aaccgtgccc agtgccgagc agccacagcc cctctgctgg aagctgtgga taacctgagt
     6001 gcctttgcct ccaaccctga gttctccagc gtccctgccc agatcagccc tgagggcaga
     6061 gcagccatgg agcccattgt aatctctgct aagacaatgt tggagagtgc tggagggctc
     6121 atccagacag ctcgggcgtt agcagtcaat ccccgagacc ccccacgttg gtctgtgcta
     6181 gctggccact ctcggactgt ctcagattcc atcaagaaac ttattacaag catgagggac
     6241 aaagccccag ggcagctgga gtgtgagaca gccattgcgg ctctgaacag ctgcttgcgg
     6301 gacctagatc aggcttcgct tgccgctgtc agccagcagc ttgctccccg tgaaggaatc
     6361 tctcaagagg ctttgcacac ccagatgctc actgcagtgc aagaaatttc tcatctcatt
     6421 gagccgctgg ccagcgctgc tcgggctgaa gcctcccagc tgggacacaa ggtgtcccaa
     6481 atggcccagt actttgaacc actcaccctg gctgcagtgg gtgctgcgtc taagaccctg
     6541 agccacccgc agcagatggc acttctggac cagactaaaa cgttggcaga gtctgccttg
     6601 cagttgctat atactgccaa ggaggctggt ggtaacccca agcaagcagc acacacccag
     6661 gaagccctgg aggaggctgt gcagatgatg acagaggccg tagaagacct gacgacgacc
     6721 ctcaacgaag cagccagtgc tgcaggagtc gttggcggca tggtggactc tatcactcag
     6781 gccatcaacc agctagatga aggacctatg ggtgacccag aaggctcatt cgtagattac
     6841 cagacaacca tggtgaggac agccaaggcc attgctgtca ctgttcagga gatggtaacc
     6901 aagtcaaaca ccagccctga agagctaggc cctcttgcca accagctgac cagtgactat
     6961 ggccgactgg cctcacaagc caagcctgca gctgtggctg ctgaaaatga agagataggc
     7021 gctcacatca aacaccgagt acaggagctg ggccatggct gctctgctct ggtcaccaag
     7081 gcaggtgcct tgcagtgtag ccccagtgat gtctacacca agaaggagct catagagtgt
     7141 gcccgcagag tgtcagagaa ggtctcccat gttctggctg cactccaggc tgggaatcgt
     7201 ggtacccagg cctgcattac agcagccagt gctgtgtctg gtatcattgc tgacctcgac
     7261 accaccatca tgttcgctac tgctggcaca cttaaccgtg agggtgctga aacttttgct
     7321 gaccaccggg agggtatctt aaagacagca aaggttcttg tggaggacac caaggtccta
     7381 gtgcagaatg cagctgggag ccaggagaag ttggcacaag ccgcccagtc ctccgtggcc
     7441 accattaccc gcctcgctga tgtggtcaag ctcggtgcag ccagcctagg agccgaagac
     7501 cctgaaactc aggtggtgct gatcaatgca gtaaaggacg tagccaaggc cctgggtgac
     7561 ctcatcagcg ctacgaaggc tgcagcgggc aaagttgggg atgaccctgc agtgtggcag
     7621 ctcaagaact ctgccaaggt gatggtgacc aatgtgacat cattgctcaa gacagtgaag
     7681 gctgtggaag atgaggccac caaaggcaca cgggccctag aggcaaccac agagcacata
     7741 cgtcaggaac tggcggtctt ctgttcccca gagccacctg ccaagacctc tacccctgaa
     7801 gacttcatcc gaatgaccaa gggtattact atggcaacag ccaaagccgt tgctgctggc
     7861 aattcctgtc gacaggaaga tgtcattgcc acagccaatc tgagccgacg ggctattgcg
     7921 gacatgcttc gggcttgcaa ggaagcagct ttccacccag aagtggcgcc tgatgtacgg
     7981 ctccgagccc tgcactatgg ccgggagtgt gccaatggtt acctggaact gctggaccac
     8041 gtgctgctga cccttcagaa gccaaaccca gacctgaagc agcagctaac tggacactca
     8101 aagcgggttg ctggctctgt gactgagctc atccaggctg ctgaagccat gaaaggaaca
     8161 gagtgggtgg acccagagga ccctactgtc attgctgaga atgagctctt gggagccgca
     8221 gccgccatcg aggctgcagc caagaagctg gagcagctga agcccagggc caaacccaag
     8281 gaggcggatg agtccttgaa ctttgaggaa caaatcctag aagctgccaa gtccatcgct
     8341 gcagccacca gtgcactggt aaaggctgcg tcagcagccc agagggagct ggtggctcaa
     8401 ggaaaggtgg gcgccattcc agccaatgca ctggatgatg ggcagtggtc gcagggcctc
     8461 atttccgctg cccgtatggt ggctgcggcc accaacaatc tgtgtgaagc agctaacgca
     8521 gctgtccagg gccatgctag ccaggagaaa ctcatttcct cagccaagca agtagctgcc
     8581 tccacagctc agctcctggt agcttgcaag gtcaaagcag atcaggactc tgaggcaatg
     8641 aaacggctcc aggctgctgg caatgcagtg aagagggcct cagataacct ggtaaaggcg
     8701 gcccagaaag ctgcagcctt cgaagaccag gagaatgaga cggtggtggt gaaggagaaa
     8761 atggttgggg gcattgccca gattatcgca gcacaggaag agatgcttcg gaaggaacga
     8821 gagctggaag aggctcggaa aaagctcgcc cagatccggc agcagcagta caagttcttg
     8881 ccttcagagc ttcgagacga gcactaaaaa agccctgtgt atttaatgca gacccagccc
     8941 agagactgtg cctgccacta ccaaagcctt ctgggctgct caggacccaa gctgcccaac
     9001 cccagcactc ccccaaagtg cctgccaaac cctgggcctg gccctgccca gtcccactgc
     9061 aagccgtgtc ctctccctga ctcccaagtg cctttgcacc ctagggcccc taagtgcctg
     9121 cccccctcca gagtattaac gctccaagag tattattaat gctgccgtac ctcagtttga
     9181 acctgccagg gccccagctg ctccagcctg ccagcagctt ccagccagtc cccacggcca
     9241 cgtcagctca actcatccct ttttgatact atatccccta cccagctacc tatggggctt
     9301 gagggttgta aacccaaaca ggtcagactc ccggaattct gcagtcgacg gtaccgcggg
     9361 cccgggatcc accggatcta gataactgat cataatcagc cataccacat ttgtagaggt
     9421 tttacttgct ttaaaaaacc tcccacacct ccccctgaac ctgaaacata aaatgaatgc
     9481 aattgttgtt gttaacttgt ttattgcagc ttataatggt tacaaataaa gcaatagcat
     9541 cacaaatttc acaaataaag catttttttc actgcattct agttgtggtt tgtccaaact
     9601 catcaatgta tcttaacgcg taaattgtaa gcgttaatat tttgttaaaa ttcgcgttaa
     9661 atttttgtta aatcagctca ttttttaacc aataggccga aatcggcaaa atcccttata
     9721 aatcaaaaga atagaccgag atagggttga gtgttgttcc agtttggaac aagagtccac
     9781 tattaaagaa cgtggactcc aacgtcaaag gnnnnnnnnn nnnnnnnnnn nnnnnnnnnn
     9841 nnnnnnnnnn nnnnnnnnnn tnnnnnnnnn nnnnnnnnnn nnnnnnnnnn nnnnnnnnnn
     9901 nnnnnnnnnn nnnnnnnnnn nnnnnnnnnn nnnnnnnnnn nnnnnnnnnn nngnnnnnnn
     9961 nnnnnnnnnn nnnnnnnnnn nnnnnnnnnn nnnnnnnnnn nnnnnnnnnn nnnnnnnnnn
    10021 nnnnnnnnnn nnnnnnnnnn nnnnnnnnnn nnnnnnnnnn nnnnnnnnnn nnnnnnncag
    10081 gtggcacttt tcggggaaat gtgcgcggaa cccctatttg tttatttttc taaatacatt
    10141 caaatatgta tccgctcatg agacaataac cctgataaat gcttcaataa tattgaaaaa
    10201 ggaagagtcc tgaggcggaa agaaccagct gtggaatgtg tgtcagttag ggtgtggaaa
    10261 gtccccaggc tccccagcag gcagaagtat gcaaagcatg catctcaatt agtcagcaac
    10321 caggtgtgga aagtccccag gctccccagc aggcagaagt atgcaaagca tgcatctcaa
    10381 ttagtcagca accatagtcc cgcccctaac tccgcccatc ccgcccctaa ctccgcccag
    10441 ttccgcccat tctccgcccc atggctgact aatttttttt atttatgcag aggccgaggc
    10501 cgcctcggcc tctgagctat tccagaagta gtgaggaggc ttttttggag gcctaggctt
    10561 ttgcaaagat cgatcaagag acaggatgag gatcgtttcg catgattgaa caagatggat
    10621 tgcacgcagg ttctccggcc gcttgggtgg agaggctatt cggctatgac tgggcacaac
    10681 agacaatcgg ctgctctgat gccgccgtgt tccggctgtc agcgcagggg cgcccggttc
    10741 tttttgtcaa gaccgacctg tccggtgccc tgaatgaact gcaagacgag gcagcgcggc
    10801 tatcgtggct ggccacgacg ggcgttcctt gcgcagctgt gctcgacgtt gtcactgaag
    10861 cgggaaggga ctggctgcta ttgggcgaag tgccggggca ggatctcctg tcatctcacc
    10921 ttgctcctgc cgagaaagta tccatcatgg ctgatgcaat gcggcggctg catacgcttg
    10981 atccggctac ctgcccattc gaccaccaag cgaaacatcg catcgagcga gcacgtactc
    11041 ggatggaagc cggtcttgtc gatcaggatg atctggacga agagcatcag gggctcgcgc
    11101 cagccgaact gttcgccagg ctcaaggcga gcatgcccga cggcgaggat ctcgtcgtga
    11161 cccatggcga tgcctgcttg ccgaatatca tggtggaaaa tggccgcttt tctggattca
    11221 tcgactgtgg ccggctgggt gtggcggacc gctatcagga catagcgttg gctacccgtg
    11281 atattgctga agagcttggc ggcgaatggg ctgaccgctt cctcgtgctt tacggtatcg
    11341 ccgctcccga ttcgcagcgc atcgccttct atcgccttct tgacgagttc ttctgagcgg
    11401 gactctgggg ttcgaaatga ccgaccaagc gacgcccaac ctgccatcac gagatttcga
    11461 ttccaccgcc gccttctatg aaaggttggg cttcggaatc gttttccggg acgccggctg
    11521 gatgatcctc cagcgcgggg atctcatgct ggagttcttc gcccacccta gggggaggct
    11581 aactgaaaca cggaaggaga caataccgga aggaacccgc gctatgacgg caataaaaag
    11641 acagaataaa acgcacggtg ttgggtcgtt tgttcataaa cgcggggttc ggtcccaggg
    11701 ctggcactct gtcgataccc caccgagacc ccattggggc caatacgccc gcgtttcttc
    11761 cttttcccca ccccaccccc caagttcggg tgaaggccca gggctcgcag ccaacgtcgg
    11821 ggcggcaggc cctgccatag cctcaggtta ctcatatata ctttagattg atttaaaact
    11881 tcatttttaa tttaaaagga tctaggtgaa gatccttttt gataatctca tgaccaaaat
    11941 cccttaacgt gagttttcgt tccactgagc gtcagacccc gtagaaaaga tcaaaggatc
    12001 ttcttgagat cctttttttc tgcgcgtaat ctgctgcttg caaacaaaaa aaccaccgct
    12061 accagcggtg gtttgtttgc cggatcaaga gctaccaact ctttttccga aggtaactgg
    12121 cttcagcaga gcgcagatac caaatactgt tcttctagtg tagccgtagt taggccacca
    12181 cttcaagaac tctgtagcac cgcctacata cctcgctctg ctaatcctgt taccagtggc
    12241 tgctgccagt ggcgataagt cgtgtcttac cgggttggac tcaagacgat agttaccgga
    12301 taaggcgcag cggtcgggct gaacgggggg ttcgtgcaca cagcccagct tggagcgaac
    12361 gacctacacc gaactgagat acctacagcg tgagctatga gaaagcgcca cgcttcccga
    12421 agggagaaag gcggacaggt atccggtaag cggcagggtc ggaacaggag agcgcacgag
    12481 ggagcttcca gggggaaacg cctggtatct ttatagtcct gtcgggtttc gccacctctg
    12541 acttgagcgt cgatttttgt gatgctcgtc aggggggcgg agcctatgga aaaacgccag
    12601 caacgcggcc tttttacggt tcctggcctt ttgctggcct tttgctcaca tgttctttcc
    12661 tgcgttatcc cctgattctg tggataaccg tattaccgcc atgcattagt tattaatagt
    12721 aatcaattac ggggtcatta gttcatagcc catatatgga gttccg
//
